>Addgene plasmid #19235 | HA-VHL Y98H-pBabe-puro | depositor full sequence | sequence record 8953 | Author sequence
CTGCAGCCTGAATATGGGCCAAACAGGATATCTGTGGTAAGCAGTTCCTGCCCCGGCTCAGGGCCAAGAA
CAGATGGAACAGCTGAATATGGGCCAAACAGGATATCTGTGGTAAGCAGTTCCTGCCCCGGCTCAGGGCC
AAGAACAGATGGTCCCCAGATGCGGTCCAGCCCTCAGCAGTTTCTAGAGAACCATCAGATGTTTCCAGGG
TGCCCCAAGGACCTGAAATGACCCTGTGCCTTATTTGAACTAACCAATCAGTTCGCTTCTCGCTTCTGTT
CGCGCGCTTCTGCTCCCCGAGCTCAATAAAAGAGCCCACAACCCCTCACTCGGGGCGCCAGTCCTCCGAT
TGACTGAGTCGCCCGGGTACCCGTGTATCCAATAAACCCTCTTGCAGTTGCATCCGACTTGTGGTCTCGC
TGTTCCTTGGGAGGGTCTCCTCTGAGTGATTGACTACCCGTCAGCGGGGGTCTTTCATTTGGGGGCTCGT
CCGGGATCGGGAGACCCCTGCCCAGGGACCACCGACCCACCACCGGGAGGTAAGCTGGCCAGCAACTTAT
CTGTGTCTGTCCGATTGTCTAGTGTCTATGACTGATTTTATGCGCCTGCGTCGGTACTAGTTAGCTAACT
AGCTCTGTATCTGGCGGACCCGTGGTGGAACTGACGAGTTCTGAACACCCGGCCGCAACCCTGGGAGACG
TCCCAGGGACTTTGGGGGCCGTTTTTGTGGCCCGACCTGAGGAAGGGAGTCGATGTGGAATCCGACCCCG
TCAGGATATGTGGTTCTGGTAGGAGACGAGAACCTAAAACAGTTCCCGCCTCCGTCTGAATTTTTGCTTT
CGGTTTGGAACCGAAGCCGCGCGTCTTGTCTGCTGCAGCATCGTTCTGTGTTGTCTCTGTCTGACTGTGT
TTCTGTATTTGTCTGAAAATTAGGGCCAGACTGTTACCACTCCCTTAAGTTTGACCTTAGATCACTGGAA
AGATGTCGAGCGGCTCGCTCACAACCAGTCGGTAGATGTCAAGAAGAGACGTTGGGTTACCTTCTGCTCT
GCAGAATGGCCAACCTTTAACGTCGGATGGCCGCGAGACGGCACCTTTAACCGAGACCTCATCACCCAGG
TTAAGATCAAGGTCTTTTCACCTGGCCCGCATGGACACCCAGACCAGGTCCCCTACATCGTGACCTGGGA
AGCCTTGGCTTTTGACCCCCCTCCCTGGGTCAAGCCCTTTGTACACCCTAAGCCTCCGCCTCCTCTTCTT
CCATCCGCGCCGTCTCTCCCCCTTGAACCTCCTCTTTCGACCCCGCCTCAATCCTCCCTTTATCCAGCCC
TCACTCCTTCTCTAGGCGCCGGCCATCGAGACTAAGCTTACCATGGCCTACCCCTACGACGTGCCCGACT
ACGCCTCCCTCGGATCCGCCACCATGCCCCGGAGGGCGGAGAACTGGGACGAGGCCGAGGTAGGCGCGGA
GGAGGCAGGCGTCGAAGAGTACGGCCCTGAAGAAGACGGCGGGGAGGAGTCGGGCGCCGAGGAGTCCGGC
CCGGAAGAGTCCGGCCCGGAGGAACTGGGCGCCGAGGAGGAGATGGAGGCCGGGCGGCCGCGGCCCGTGC
TGCGCTCGGTGAACTCGCGCGAGCCCTCCCAGGTCATCTTCTGCAATCGCAGTCCGCGCGTCGTGCTGCC
CGTATGGCTCAACTTCGACGGCGAGCCGCAGCCCCACCCAACGCTGCCGCCTGGCACGGGCCGCCGCATC
CACAGCTACCGAGGTCACCTTTGGCTCTTCAGAGATGCAGGGACACACGATGGGCTTCTGGTTAACCAAA
CTGAATTATTTGTGCCATCTCTCAATGTTGACGGACAGCCTATTTTTGCCAATATCACACTGCCAGTGTA
TACTCTGAAAGAGCGATGCCTCCAGGTTGTCCGGAGCCTAGTCAAGCCTGAGAATTACAGGAGACTGGAC
ATCGTCAGGTCGCTCTACGAAGATCTGGAAGACCACCCAAATGTGCAGAAAGACCTGGAGCGGCTGACAC
AGGAGCGCATTGCACATCAACGGATGGGAGATTGAATTCGCCAGCACAGTGGTCGACCCTGTGGAATGTG
TGTCAGTTAGGGTGTGGAAAGTCCCCAGGCTCCCCAGCAGGCAGAAGTATGCAAAGCATGCATCTCAATT
AGTCAGCAACCAGGTGTGGAAAGTCCCCAGGCTCCCCAGCAGGCAGAAGTATGCAAAGCATGCATCTCAA
TTAGTCAGCAACCATAGTCCCGCCCCTAACTCCGCCCATCCCGCCCCTAACTCCGCCCAGTTCCGCCCAT
TCTCCGCCCCATGGCTGACTAATTTTTTTTATTTATGCAGAGGCCGAGGCCGCCTCGGCCTCTGAGCTAT
TCCAGAAGTAGTGAGGAGGCTTTTTTGGAGGCCTAGGCTTTTGCAAAAAGCTTACCATGACCGAGTACAA
GCCCACGGTGCGCCTCGCCACCCGCGACGACGTCCCCAGGGCCGTACGCACCCTCGCCGCCGCGTTCGCC
GACTACCCCGCCACGCGCCACACCGTCGATCCGGACCGCCACATCGAGCGGGTCACCGAGCTGCAAGAAC
TCTTCCTCACGCGCGTCGGGCTCGACATCGGCAAGGTGTGGGTCGCGGACGACGGCGCCGCGGTGGCGGT
CTGGACCACGCCGGAGAGCGTCGAAGCGGGGGCGGTGTTCGCCGAGATCGGCCCGCGCATGGCCGAGTTG
AGCGGTTCCCGGCTGGCCGCGCAGCAACAGATGGAAGGCCTCCTGGCGCCGCACCGGCCCAAGGAGCCCG
CGTGGTTCCTGGCCACCGTCGGCGTCTCGCCCGACCACCAGGGCAAGGGTCTGGGCAGCGCCGTCGTGCT
CCCCGGAGTGGAGGCGGCCGAGCGCGCCGGGGTGCCCGCCTTCCTGGAGACCTCCGCGCCCCGCAACCTC
CCCTTCTACGAGCGGCTCGGCTTCACCGTCACCGCCGACGTCGAGTGCCCGAAGGACCGCGCGACCTGGT
GCATGACCCGCAAGCCCGGTGCCTGACGCCCGCCCCACGACCCGCAGCGCCCGACCGAAAGGAGCGCACG
ACCCCATGCATCGATAAAATAAAAGATTTTATTTAGTCTCCAGAAAAAGGGGGGAATGAAAGACCCCACC
TGTAGGTTTGGCAAGCTAGCTTAAGTAACGCCATTTTGCAAGGCATGGAAAAATACATAACTGAGAATAG
AGAAGTTCAGATCAAGGTCAGGAACAGATGGAACAGCTGAATATGGGCCAAACAGGATATCTGTGGTAAG
CAGTTCCTGCCCCGGCTCAGGGCCAAGAACAGATGGAACAGCTGAATATGGGCCAAACAGGATATCTGTG
GTAAGCAGTTCCTGCCCCGGCTCAGGGCCAAGAACAGATGGTCCCCAGATGCGGTCCAGCCCTCAGCAGT
TTCTAGAGAACCATCAGATGTTTCCAGGGTGCCCCAAGGACCTGAAATGACCCTGTGCCTTATTTGAACT
AACCAATCAGTTCGCTTCTCGCTTCTGTTCGCGCGCTTCTGCTCCCCGAGCTCAATAAAAGAGCCCACAA
CCCCTCACTCGGGGCGCCAGTCCTCCGATTGACTGAGTCGCCCGGGTACCCGTGTATCCAATAAACCCTC
TTGCAGTTGCATCCGACTTGTGGTCTCGCTGTTCCTTGGGAGGGTCTCCTCTGAGTGATTGACTACCCGT
CAGCGGGGGTCTTTCATTTCCGACTTGTGGTCTCGCTGCCTTGGGAGGGTCTCCTCTGAGTGATTGACTA
CCCGTCAGCGGGGGTCTTCACATGCAGCATGTATCAAAATTAATTTGGTTTTTTTTCTTAAGTATTTACA
TTAAATGGCCATAGTTGCATTAATGAATCGGCCAACGCGCGGGGAGAGGCGGTTTGCGTATTGGCGCTCT
TCCGCTTCCTCGCTCACTGACTCGCTGCGCTCGGTCGTTCGGCTGCGGCGAGCGGTATCAGCTCACTCAA
AGGCGGTAATACGGTTATCCACAGAATCAGGGGATAACGCAGGAAAGAACATGTGAGCAAAAGGCCAGCA
AAAGGCCAGGAACCGTAAAAAGGCCGCGTTGCTGGCGTTTTTCCATAGGCTCCGCCCCCCTGACGAGCAT
CACAAAAATCGACGCTCAAGTCAGAGGTGGCGAAACCCGACAGGACTATAAAGATACCAGGCGTTTCCCC
CTGGAAGCTCCCTCGTGCGCTCTCCTGTTCCGACCCTGCCGCTTACCGGATACCTGTCCGCCTTTCTCCC
TTCGGGAAGCGTGGCGCTTTCTCATAGCTCACGCTGTAGGTATCTCAGTTCGGTGTAGGTCGTTCGCTCC
AAGCTGGGCTGTGTGCACGAACCCCCCGTTCAGCCCGACCGCTGCGCCTTATCCGGTAACTATCGTCTTG
AGTCCAACCCGGTAAGACACGACTTATCGCCACTGGCAGCAGCCACTGGTAACAGGATTAGCAGAGCGAG
GTATGTAGGCGGTGCTACAGAGTTCTTGAAGTGGTGGCCTAACTACGGCTACACTAGAAGGACAGTATTT
GGTATCTGCGCTCTGCTGAAGCCAGTTACCTTCGGAAAAAGAGTTGGTAGCTCTTGATCCGGCAAACAAA
CCACCGCTGGTAGCGGTGGTTTTTTTGTTTGCAAGCAGCAGATTACGCGCAGAAAAAAAGGATCTCAAGA
AGATCCTTTGATCTTTTCTACGGGGTCTGACGCTCAGTGGAACGAAAACTCACGTTAAGGGATTTTGGTC
ATGAGATTATCAAAAAGGATCTTCACCTAGATCCTTTTAAATTAAAAATGAAGTTTGCGGCCGCAAATCA
ATCTAAAGTATATATGAGTAAACTTGGTCTGACAGTTACCAATGCTTAATCAGTGAGGCACCTATCTCAG
CGATCTGTCTATTTCGTTCATCCATAGTTGCCTGACTCCCCGTCGTGTAGATAACTACGATACGGGAGGG
CTTACCATCTGGCCCCAGTGCTGCAATGATACCGCGAGACCCACGCTCACCGGCTCCAGATTTATCAGCA
ATAAACCAGCCAGCCGGAAGGGCCGAGCGCAGAAGTGGTCCTGCAACTTTATCCGCCTCCATCCAGTCTA
TTAATTGTTGCCGGGAAGCTAGAGTAAGTAGTTCGCCAGTTAATAGTTTGCGCAACGTTGTTGCCATTGC
TACAGGCATCGTGGTGTCACGCTCGTCGTTTGGTATGGCTTCATTCAGCTCCGGTTCCCAACGATCAAGG
CGAGTTACATGATCCCCCATGTTGTGCAAAAAAGCGGTTAGCTCCTTCGGTCCTCCGATCGTTGTCAGAA
GTAAGTTGGCCGCAGTGTTATCACTCATGGTTATGGCAGCACTGCATAATTCTCTTACTGTCATGCCATC
CGTAAGATGCTTTTCTGTGACTGGTGAGTACTCAACCAAGTCATTCTGAGAATAGTGTATGCGGCGACCG
AGTTGCTCTTGCCCGGCGTCAACACGGGATAATACCGCGCCACATAGCAGAACTTTAAAAGTGCTCATCA
TTGGAAAACGTTCTTCGGGGCGAAAACTCTCAAGGATCTTACCGCTGTTGAGATCCAGTTCGATGTAACC
CACTCGTGCACCCAACTGATCTTCAGCATCTTTTACTTTCACCAGCGTTTCTGGGTGAGCAAAAACAGGA
AGGCAAAATGCCGCAAAAAAGGGAATAAGGGCGACACGGAAATGTTGAATACTCATACTCTTCCTTTTTC
AATATTATTGAAGCATTTATCAGGGTTATTGTCTCATGAGCGGATACATATTTGAATGTATTTAGAAAAA
TAAACAAATAGGGGTTCCGCGCACATTTCCCCGAAAAGTGCCAC
Features (pLannotate 1.2.2; 12 found; start..end, strand, type, name):
      8..477     +  LTR            LTR: long terminal repeat from Moloney murine leukemia virus
    601..875     +  misc_feature   MESV Ψ (fragment): packaging signal of murine embryonic stem cell virus
    934..1350    +  CDS            gag (truncated): truncated Moloney murine leukemia virus (MMLV) gag gene lacking the start codon
   1424..2062    +  CDS            VHL: VHL_HUMAN - Experimental evidence at protein level: Swiss-Prot protein existence level 1. Involved in the ubiquitination and subsequent proteasomal degradation via the von Hippel-Lindau ubiquitination complex. Seems to act as a target recruitment subunit in the E3 ubiquitin ligase complex and recruits hydroxylated hypoxia-inducible factor (HIF) under normoxic conditions. Involved in transcriptional repression through interaction with HIF1A, HIF1AN and histone deacetylases. Ubiquitinates, in an oxygen-responsive manner, ADRB2. From Homo sapiens (Human).
   2098..2427    +  promoter       SV40 promoter: SV40 enhancer and early promoter
   2437..3036    +  CDS            PuroR: puromycin N-acetyltransferase; pac from Streptomyces; confers resistance to puromycin
   3135..3728    +  LTR            LTR: long terminal repeat from Moloney murine leukemia virus
   3737..3783    +  LTR            5' LTR (truncated) (fragment): truncated long terminal repeat from Moloney murine sarcoma virus
   3866..3914    -  CDS            lacI (fragment): lac repressor; lacI; The lac repressor binds to the lac operator to inhibit transcription in E. coli. This inhibition can be relieved by adding lactose or isopropyl-β-D-thiogalactopyranoside (IPTG).
   4100..4688    -  rep_origin     ori: high-copy-number ColE1/pMB1/pBR322/pUC origin of replication
   4866..5726    -  CDS            AmpR: β-lactamase; bla; confers resistance to ampicillin, carbenicillin, and related antibiotics
   5727..5831    -  promoter       AmpR promoter: bla
