[The description below was written by a language model from this plasmid's Addgene catalogue record and pLannotate feature annotations shown in this document.]
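Description:
HA-VHL Y98H-pBabe-puro is a Moloney murine leukemia virus-based retroviral expression vector built on an HA-tagged version of the pBabe-puro backbone, carrying the human von Hippel-Lindau tumor suppressor (VHL) with a tyrosine-98-to-histidine substitution. The roughly 650 bp VHL coding sequence was inserted between BamHI and EcoRI sites, both retained, so that it is fused at its N terminus to an HA epitope supplied by the backbone. The tag itself is not called out in the feature table. In E. coli the 5.85 kb plasmid is maintained through a high-copy ColE1/pUC-type origin and selected with ampicillin via the bla gene and its own promoter.

The proviral portion is flanked by MMLV long terminal repeats. Downstream of the 5′ LTR lie a packaging signal and a truncated gag segment lacking its start codon, which together promote efficient encapsidation of the genomic RNA when the plasmid is introduced into a packaging cell line that provides the viral proteins in trans. No separate promoter is annotated upstream of VHL, consistent with the pBabe design in which the 5′ LTR drives the insert, while an internal SV40 enhancer/early promoter drives puromycin N-acetyltransferase for selection of stably transduced mammalian cells. A short lacI fragment and a truncated LTR fragment in the backbone are cloning remnants with no functional role.

pVHL is the substrate-recognition subunit of an E3 ubiquitin ligase complex that targets hydroxylated hypoxia-inducible factor for degradation. The associated publication compares type 2A and type 2B VHL mutations for their effects on HIF and kidney cancer risk, so this construct serves for stable expression of an immunodetectable disease-associated VHL mutant in such studies.
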