Addgene plasmid #19235: HA-VHL Y98H-pBabe-puro
Depositing lab: William Kaelin. Depositing organization: Dana-Farber Cancer Institute. Publication: Hypoxia-inducible factor linked to differential kidney cancer risk seen with type 2A and type 2B VHL mutations. Li L, Zhang L, Zhang X, Yan Q, Minamishima YA, Olumi AF, Mao M, Bartz S, Kaelin WG. Mol Cell Biol. 2007 Aug . 27(15):5381-92. 10.1128/MCB.00282-07 PubMed 17526729.
Backbone
  Vector backbone: HA-pBabe-puro
  Backbone size w/o insert (bp): 5202
  Vector type: Mammalian Expression, Retroviral
  Selectable markers: Puromycin
Growth in bacteria
  Bacterial resistance: Ampicillin, 100 μg/mL
  Growth temperature: 37°C
  Growth strain: DH5alpha
  Copy number: High Copy
Gene/Insert
  Gene/Insert name: von Hippel-Lindau tumor suppressor (VHL) (alt name: vHL)
  Species: H. sapiens (human)
  Insert size (bp): 652
  Mutation: changed Tyrosin 98 to Histidin
  GenBank ID: NM_000551
  Entrez Gene: VHL (a.k.a. HRCA1, RCA1, VHL1, pVHL)
  Tag / fusion protein: HA-tag (N terminal on backbone)
  Cloning method: Restriction Enzyme; 5′ cloning site BamH I (not destroyed); 3′ cloning site EcoR I (not destroyed)
  Sequencing primers: 5′ pBabe-5'; 3′ pBabe-3'
Terms and licenses: Academic/Nonprofit Terms; Industry Terms: Not Available to Industry
How to cite: HA-VHL Y98H-pBabe-puro was a gift from William Kaelin (Addgene plasmid # 19235 ; http://n2t.net/addgene:19235 ; RRID:Addgene_19235)
