>Addgene plasmid #19235 | HA-VHL Y98H-pBabe-puro | addgene partial sequence | sequence record 25164 | 19235 with pBabe-5
TAAAGCTTACCNTGGCCTACCCCTACGNACGTGCCCGACTACGCCTCCCTCGGATCCGCCACCATGCCCC
GGAGGGCGGAGAACTGGGACGAGGCCGAGGTAGGCGCGGAGGAGGCAGGCGTCGAAGAGTACGGCCCTGA
AGAAGACGGCGGGGAGGAGTCGGGCGCCGAGGAGTCCGGCCCGGAAGAGTCCGGCCCGGAGGAACTGGGC
GCCGAGGAGGAGATGGAGGCCGGGCGGCCGCGGCCCGTGCTGCGCTCGGTGAACTCGCGCGAGCCCTCCC
AGGTCATCTTCTGCAATCGCAGTCCGCGCGTCGTGCTGCCCGTATGGCTCAACTTCGACGGCGAGCCGCA
GCCCCACCCAACGCTGCCGCCTGGCACGGGCCGCCGCATCCACAGCTACCGAGGTCACCTTTGGCTCTTC
AGAGATGCAGGGACACACGATGGGCTTCTGGTTAACCAAACTGAATTATTTGTGCCATCTCTCAATGTTG
ACGGACAGCCTATTTTTGCCAATATCACACTGCCAGTGTATACTCTGAAAGAGCGATGCCTCCAGGTTGT
CCGGAGCCTAGTCAAGCCTGAGAATTACAGGAGACTGGACATCGTCAGGTCGCTCTACGAAGATCTGGAA
GACCACCCAAATGTGCAGAAAGACCTGGAGCGGCTGACACAGGAGCGCATTGCACATCAACGGATGGGAG
ANTGAATTCGATATCTCGAGTAATTCGCCAGCACAGTGGTCGACCCTGTGGAATG
